>Addgene plasmid #175489 | SYKA-c020 | addgene full sequence | sequence record 353146 | Addgene NGS Result
CTAGAAATAATTTTGTTTAACTTTAAGAAGGAGATATACATATGCACCATCATCATCATCATTCTTCTGG
TGTAGATCTGGGTACCGAGAACCTGTACTTCCAA
[774 nt withheld, positions 105-878]
GGCACACAGGGAAATGTTAATTGACAGTAAAGGTGGATACGGATCCGAATTCGAGCTCCGTCGACAAGCT
TGCGGCCGCACTCGAGCACCACCACCACCACCACTGAGATCCGGCTGCTAACAAAGCCCGAAAGGAAGCT
GAGTTGGCTGCTGCCACCGCTGAGCAATAACTAGCATAACCCCTTGGGGCCTCTAAACGGGTCTTGAGGG
GTTTTTTGCTGAAAGGAGGAACTATATCCGGATTGGCGAATGGG
[124 nt withheld, positions 1133-1256]
C
[91 nt withheld, positions 1258-1348]
A
[49 nt withheld, positions 1350-1398]
CCTTTGACGTTGGAGTCCACGTTCTTT
[37 nt withheld, positions 1426-1462]
ACCCTATCTCGGTCTATTCTTTTGATTTATAAGGGATTTTGCCGATTTCGGCCTATTGGTTAAAAAATGA
GCTGATTTAACAAAAATTTAACGCGAATTTTAACAAAATATTAACGCTTACAATTTAGGTGGCACTTTTC
GGGGAAATGTGCGCGGAACCCCTATTTGTTTATTTTTCTAAATACATTCAAATATGTATCCGCTCATGAA
TTAATTCTTAGAAAAACTCATCGAGCATCAAATGAAACTGCAATTTATTCATATCAGGATTATCAATACC
ATATTTTTGAAAAAGCCGTTTCTGTAATGAAGGAGAAAACTCACCGAGGCAGTTCCATAGGATGGCAAGA
TCCTGGTATCGGTCTGCGATTCCGACTCGTCCAACATCAATACAACCTATTAATTTCCCCTCGTCAAAAA
TAAGGTTATCAAGTGAGAAATCACCATGAGTGACGACTGAATCCGGTGAGAATGGCAAAAGTTTATGCAT
TTCTTTCCAGACTTGTTCAACAGGCCAGCCATTACGCTCGTCATCAAAATCACTCGCATCAACCAAACCG
TTATTCATTCGTGATTGCGCCTGAGCGAGACGAAATACGCGATCGCTGTTAAAAGGACAATTACAAACAG
GAATCGAATGCAACCGGCGCAGGAACACTGCCAGCGCATCAACAATATTTTCACCTGAATCAGGATATTC
TTCTAATACCTGGAATGCTGTTTTCCCGGGGATCGCAGTGGTGAGTAACCATGCATCATCAGGAGTACGG
ATAAAATGCTTGATGGTCGGAAGAGGCATAAATTCCGTCAGCCAGTTTAGTCTGACCATCTCATCTGTAA
CATCATTGGCAACGCTACCTTTGCCATGTTTCAGAAACAACTCTGGCGCATCGGGCTTCCCATACAATCG
ATAGATTGTCGCACCTGATTGCCCGACATTATCGCGAGCCCATTTATACCCATATAAATCAGCATCCATG
TTGGAATTTAATCGCGGCCTAGAGCAAGACGTTTCCCGTTGAATATGGCTCATAACACCCCTTGTATTAC
TGTTTATGTAAGCAGACAGTTTTATTGTTCATGACCAAAATCCCTTAACGTGAGTTTTCGTTCCACTGAG
CGTCAGACCCCGTAGAAAAGATCAAAGGATCTTCTTGAGATCCTTTTTTTCTGCGCGTAATCTGCTGCTT
GCAAACAAAAAAACCACCGCTACCAGCGGTGGTTTGTTTGCCGGATCAAGAGCTACCAACTCTTTTTCCG
AAGGTAACTGGCTTCAGCAGAGCGCAGATACCAAATACTGTCCTTCTAGTGTAGCCGTAGTTAGGCCACC
ACTTCAAGAACTCTGTAGCACCGCCTACATACCTCGCTCTGCTAATCCTGTTACCAGTGGCTGCTGCCAG
TGGCGATAAGTCGTGTCTTACCGGGTTGGACTCAAGACGATAGTTACCGGATAAGGCGCAGCGGTCGGGC
TGAACGGGGGGTTCGTGCACACAGCCCAGCTTGGAGCGAACGACCTACACCGAACTGAGATACCTACAGC
GTGAGCTATGAGAAAGCGCCACGCTTCCCGAAGGGAGAAAGGCGGACAGGTATCCGGTAAGCGGCAGGGT
CGGAACAGGAGAGCGCACGAGGGAGCTTCCAGGGGGAAACGCCTGGTATCTTTATAGTCCTGTCGGGTTT
CGCCACCTCTGACTTGAGCGTCGATTTTTGTGATGCTCGTCAGGGGGGCGGAGCCTATGGAAAAACGCCA
GCAACGCGGCCTTTTTACGGTTCCTGGCCTTTTGCTGGCCTTTTGCTCACATGTTCTTTCCTGCGTTATC
CCCTGATTCTGTGGATAACCGTATTACCGCCTTTGAGTGAGCTGATACCGCTCGCCGCAGCCGAACGACC
GAGCGCAGCGAGTCAGTGAGCGAGGAAGCGGAAGAGCGCCTGATGCGGTATTTTCTCCTTACGCATCTGT
GCGGTATTTCACACCGCAATGGTGCACTCTCAGTACAATCTGCTCTGATGCCGCATAGTTAAGCCAGTAT
ACACTCCGCTATCGCTACGTGACTGGGTCATGGCTGCGCCCCGACACCCGCCAACACCCGCTGACGCGCC
CTGACGGGCTTGTCTGCTCCCGGCATCCGCTTACAGACAAGCTGTGACCGTCTCCGGGAGCTGCATGTGT
CAGAGGTTTTCACCGTCATCACCGAAACGCGCGAGGCAGCTGCGGTAAAGCTCATCAGCGTGGTCGTGAA
GCGATTCACAGATGTCTGCCTGTTCATCCGCGTCCAGCTCGTTGAGTTTCTCCAGAAGCGTTAATGTCTG
GCTTCTGATAAAGCGGGCCATGTTAAGGGCGGTTTTTTCCTGTTTGGTCACTGATGCCTCCGTGTAAGGG
GGATTTCTGTTCATGGGGGTAATGATACCGATGAAACGAGAGAGGATGCTCACGATACGGGTTACTGATG
ATGAACATGCCCGGTTACTGGAACGTTGTGAGGGTAAACAACTGGCGGTATGGATGCGGCGGGACCAGAG
AAAAATCACTCAGGGTCAATGCCAGCGCTTCGTTAATACAGATGTAGGTGTTCCACAGGGTAGCCAGCAG
CATCCTGCGATGCAGATCCGGAACATAATGGTGCAGGGCGCTGACTTCCGCGTTTCCAGACTTTACGAAA
CACGGAAACCGAAGACCATTCATGTTGTTGCTCAGGTCGCAGACGTTTTGCAGCAGCAGTCGCTTCACGT
TCGCTCGCGTATCGGTGATTCATTCTGCTAACCAGTAAGGCAACCCCGCCAGCCTAGCCGGGTCCTCAAC
GACAGGAGCACGATCATGCGCACCCGTGGGGCCGCCATGCCGGCGATAATGGCCTGCTTCTCGCCGAAAC
GTTTGGTGGCGGGACCAGTGACGAAGGCTTGAGCGAGGGCGTGCAAGATTCCGAATACCGCAAGCGACAG
GCCGATCATCGTCGCGCTCCAGCGAAAGCGGTCCTCGCCGAAAATGACCCAGAGCGCTGCCGGCACCTGT
CCTACGAGTTGCATGATAAAGAAGACAGTCATAAGTGCGGCGACGATAGTCATGCCCCGCGCCCACCGGA
AGGAGCTGACTGGGTTGAAGGCTCTCAAGGGCATCGGTCGAGATCCCGGTGCCTAATGAGTGAGCTAACT
TACATTAATTGCGTTGCGCTCACTGCCCGCTTTCCAGTCGGGAAACCTGTCGTGCCAGCTGCATTAATGA
ATCGGCCAACGCGCGGGGAGAGGCGGTTTGCGTATTGGGCGCCAGGGTGGTTTTTCTTTTCACCAGTGAG
ACGGGCAACAGCTGATTGCCCTTCACCGCCTGGCCCTGAGAGAGTTGCAGCAAGCGGTCCACGCTGGTTT
GCCCCAGCAGGCGAAAATCCTGTTTGATGGTGGTTAACGGCGGGATATAACATGAGCTGTCTTCGGTATC
GTCGTATCCCACTACCGAGATATCCGCACCAACGCGCAGCCCGGACTCGGTAATGGCGCGCATTGCGCCC
AGCGCCATCTGATCGTTGGCAACCAGCATCGCAGTGGGAACGATGCCCTCATTCAGCATTTGCATGGTTT
GTTGAAAACCGGACATGGCACTCCAGTCGCCTTCCCGTTCCGCTATCGGCTGAATTTGATTGCGAGTGAG
ATATTTATGCCAGCCAGCCAGACGCAGACGCGCCGAGACAGAACTTAATGGGCCCGCTAACAGCGCGATT
TGCTGGTGACCCAATGCGACCAGATGCTCCACGCCCAGTCGCGTACCGTCTTCATGGGAGAAAATAATAC
TGTTGATGGGTGTCTGGTCAGAGACATCAAGAAATAACGCCGGAACATTAGTGCAGGCAGCTTCCACAGC
AATGGCATCCTGGTCATCCAGCGGATAGTTAATGATCAGCCCACTGACGCGTTGCGCGAGAAGATTGTGC
ACCGCCGCTTTACAGGCTTCGACGCCGCTTCGTTCTACCATCGACACCACCACGCTGGCACCCAGTTGAT
CGGCGCGAGATTTAATCGCCGCGACAATTTGCGACGGCGCGTGCAGGGCCAGACTGGAGGTGGCAACGCC
AATCAGCAACGACTGTTTGCCCGCCAGTTGTTGTGCCACGCGGTTGGGAATGTAATTCAGCTCCGCCATC
GCCGCTTCCACTTTTTCCCGCGTTTTCGCAGAAACGTGGCTGGCCTGGTTCACCACGCGGGAAACGGTCT
GATAAGAGACACCGGCATACTCTGCGACATCGTATAACGTTACTGGTTTCACATTCACCACCCTGAATTG
ACTCTCTTCCGGGCGCTATCATGCCATACCGCGAAAGGTTTTGCGCCATTCGATGGTGTCCGGGATCTCG
ACGCTCTCCCTTATGCGACTCCTGCATTAGGAAGCAGCCCAGTAGTAGGTTGAGGCCGTTGAGCACCGCC
GCCGCAAGGAATGGTGCATGCAAGGAGATGGCGCCCAACAGTCCCCCGGCCACGGGGCCTGCCACCATAC
CCACGCCGAAACAAGCGCTCATGAGCCCGAAGTGGCGAGCCCGATCTTCCCCATCGGTGATGTCGGCGAT
ATAGGCGCCAGCAACCGCACCTGTGGCGCCGGTGATGCCGGCCACGATGCGTCCGGCGTAGAGGATCGAG
ATCTCGATCCCGCGAAATTAATACGACTCACTATAGGGGAATTGTGAGCGGATAACAATTCCCCT
Features (pLannotate 1.2.2; 19 found; start..end, strand, type, name):
     12..34      +  RBS            RBS: efficient ribosome binding site from bacteriophage T7 gene 10 (Olins and Rangwala, 1989)
    108..899     +  CDS            SYK (fragment) (sequence partly withheld): KSYK_HUMAN - Experimental evidence at protein level: Swiss-Prot protein existence level 1. Non-receptor tyrosine kinase which mediates signal transduction downstream of a variety of transmembrane receptors including classical immunoreceptors like the B-cell receptor (BCR). Regulates several biological processes including innate and adaptive immunity, cell adhesion, osteoclast maturation, platelet activation and vascular development. Assembles into signaling complexes with activated receptors at the plasma membrane via interaction between its SH2 domains and the receptor tyrosine-phosphorylated
    965..982     +  CDS            9xHis (fragment): 9xHis affinity tag
    992..1041    +  CDS            SET1 (fragment): solubility-enhancement tag derived from T7 phage gene 10B
   1049..1096    +  terminator     T7 terminator: transcription terminator for bacteriophage T7 RNA polymerase
   1133..1561    +  rep_origin     f1 ori (sequence partly withheld): f1 bacteriophage origin of replication; arrow indicates direction of (+) strand synthesis
   1614..1671    +  promoter       AmpR promoter (fragment): bla
   1680..2495    -  CDS            KanR: aminoglycoside phosphotransferase; aph(3')-Ia; confers resistance to kanamycin in bacteria or G418 (Geneticin®) in eukaryotes
   2617..3205    +  rep_origin     ori: high-copy-number ColE1/pMB1/pBR322/pUC origin of replication
   3391..3530    -  misc_feature   bom: basis of mobility region from pBR322
   3632..3823    -  CDS            rop: Rop protein, which maintains plasmids at low copy number; rop
   3840..4220    +  CDS            YPB1_ECOLX: Protein predicted: Swiss-Prot protein existence level 4. From Escherichia coli.
   4292..4583    -  CDS            TcR (fragment): tetracycline efflux protein; tet; confers resistance to tetracycline
   4598..4619    -  protein_bind   CAP binding site: CAP binding activates transcription in the presence of cAMP. E. coli catabolite activator protein
   4632..5714    -  CDS            lacI: lac repressor; lacI; The lac repressor binds to the lac operator to inhibit transcription in E. coli. This inhibition can be relieved by adding lactose or isopropyl-β-D-thiogalactopyranoside (IPTG).
   5715..5792    -  promoter       lacI promoter: lacI
   5800..6079    -  CDS            TcR (fragment): tetracycline efflux protein; tet; confers resistance to tetracycline
   6101..6119    +  promoter       T7 promoter: promoter for bacteriophage T7 RNA polymerase
   6120..6144    +  protein_bind   lac operator: The lac repressor binds to the lac operator to inhibit transcription in E. coli. This inhibition can be relieved by adding lactose or isopropyl-β-D-thiogalactopyranoside (IPTG). lac repressor encoded by lacI
