[The description below was written by a language model from this plasmid's Addgene catalogue record and pLannotate feature annotations shown in this document.]
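Description:
SYKA-c020 is a bacterial expression plasmid built on the pNIC28-Bsa4 backbone, a pET-style vector designed for ligation-independent cloning. It carries a fragment of human SYK (spleen tyrosine kinase, also called p72-Syk) covering residues M6 to N269, which corresponds to the tandem SH2 domains that dock the kinase onto phosphorylated ITAM motifs of immunoreceptors. The catalogue entry lists an N-terminal His6 tag followed by a TEV protease site, allowing metal-affinity purification and subsequent tag removal. The automated annotation does not mark this tag separately, although there is room for it between the ribosome binding site and the start of the annotated SYK fragment. The His-tag and T7 gene 10-derived fragments annotated downstream of the insert appear to be leftover vector sequence, and the record does not indicate that they are part of the expressed protein.

Expression is driven by a T7 promoter with an adjacent lac operator, a T7 gene 10 ribosome binding site and a T7 terminator. The plasmid-borne lacI gene supplies repressor, so transcription is IPTG-inducible in hosts that provide T7 RNA polymerase; the depositor notes use of a BL21(DE3) derivative with a rare-codon plasmid. The plasmid is propagated through a ColE1/pMB1-type origin with associated bom and rop elements and is selected with kanamycin through an aph(3')-Ia gene. An f1 origin and nonfunctional tetracycline-resistance fragments are also present as backbone remnants. The catalogue lists the plasmid as high copy, although rop normally moderates copy number.

The construct is intended for producing recombinant SYK tandem SH2 protein in E. coli, including for crystallography, and is associated with work on covalent inhibitors that disrupt the interaction between SYK and the FCER1G phospho-ITAM.
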