Addgene plasmid #175489: SYKA-c020
Purpose: Protein expression in bacterial cells. Tandem SH2 domains, M6-N269. Can be used for crystallography.
Depositing lab: Opher Gileadi. Depositing organization: University of Oxford. Publication: Characterization of covalent inhibitors that disrupt the interaction between the tandem SH2 domains of SYK and FCER1G phospho-ITAM. Bashore FM, Katis VL, Du Y, Sikdar A, Wang D, Bradshaw WJ, Rygiel KA, Leisner TM, Chalk R, Mishra S, Williams AC, Gileadi O, Brennan PE, Wiley JC, Gockley J, Cary GA, Carter GW, Young JE, Pearce KH, Fu H, Axtman AD. bioRxiv. 2023 Jul 29:2023.07.28.551026. doi: 10.1101/2023.07.28.551026. Preprint. PubMed 37547005.
Backbone
  Vector backbone: pNIC28-Bsa4
  Vector type: Bacterial Expression
Growth in bacteria
  Bacterial resistance: Kanamycin, 50 μg/mL
  Growth temperature: 37°C
  Growth strain: DH5alpha
  Copy number: High Copy
Gene/Insert
  Gene/Insert name: SYK (alt name: p72-Syk)
  Species: H. sapiens (human)
  Entrez Gene: SYK (a.k.a. IMD82, p72-Syk)
  Tag / fusion protein: His6-TEV (N terminal on insert)
  Cloning method: Ligation Independent Cloning
Terms and licenses: Academic/Nonprofit Terms; Industry Terms: Not Available to Industry
Depositor comments: Ligation-independent cloning 5' site GTACTTCCAATCCAT; 3' site TATCCACCTTTACT. Gileadi lab uses BL21(DE3)-R3-pRARE2 cells for expression.
How to cite: SYKA-c020 was a gift from Opher Gileadi (Addgene plasmid # 175489 ; http://n2t.net/addgene:175489 ; RRID:Addgene_175489)
