>Addgene plasmid #175489 | SYKA-c020 | depositor partial sequence | sequence record 340419 | Coding sequence (including tags)
CATATGCACCATCATCATCATCATTCTTCTGGTGTAGATCTGGGTACCGAGAACCTGTACTTCCAA
[774 nt withheld, positions 67-840]
GGCACACAGGGAAATGTTAATTGACAGTAAAGGTGGATA
